>Addgene plasmid #82259 | pDONR223_SMURF2_WT | addgene full sequence | sequence record 165225 | Addgene NGS result
TCGGGCATCCAAGCAGCAAGCGCGTTACGCCGTGGGTCGATGTTTGATGTTATGGAGCAGCAACGATGTT
ACGCAGCAGGGCAGTCGCCCTAAAACAAAGTTAAACATTATGAGGGAAGCGGTGATCGCCGAAGTATCGA
CTCAACTATCAGAGGTAGTTGGCGTCATCGAGCGCCATCTCGAACCGACGTTGCTGGCCGTACATTTGTA
CGGCTCCGCAGTGGATGGCGGCCTGAAGCCACACAGTGATATTGATTTGCTGGTTACGGTGACCGTAAGG
CTTGATGAAACAACGCGGCGAGCTTTGATCAACGACCTTTTGGAAACTTCGGCTTCCCCTGGAGAGAGCG
AGATTCTCCGCGCTGTAGAAGTCACCATTGTTGTGCACGACGACATCATTCCGTGGCGTTATCCAGCTAA
GCGCGAACTGCAATTTGGAGAATGGCAGCGCAATGACATTCTTGCAGGTATCTTCGAGCCAGCCACGATC
GACATTGATCTGGCTATCTTGCTGACAAAAGCAAGAGAACATAGCGTTGCCTTGGTAGGTCCAGCGGCGG
AGGAACTCTTTGATCCGGTTCCTGAACAGGATCTATTTGAGGCGCTAAATGAAACCTTAACGCTATGGAA
CTCGCCGCCCGACTGGGCTGGCGATGAGCGAAATGTAGTGCTTACGTTGTCCCGCATTTGGTACAGCGCA
GTAACCGGCAAAATCGCGCCGAAGGATGTCGCTGCCGACTGGGCAATGGAGCGCCTGCCGGCCCAGTATC
AGCCCGTCATACTTGAAGCTAGACAGGCTTATCTTGGACAAGAAGAAGATCGCTTGGCCTCGCGCGCAGA
TCAGTTGGAAGAATTTGTCCACTACGTGAAAGGCGAGATCACCAAGGTAGTCGGCAAATAACCCTCGAGC
CACCCATGACCAAAATCCCTTAACGTGAGTTACGCGTCGTTCCACTGAGCGTCAGACCCCGTAGAAAAGA
TCAAAGGATCTTCTTGAGATCCTTTTTTTCTGCGCGTAATCTGCTGCTTGCAAACAAAAAAACCACCGCT
ACCAGCGGTGGTTTGTTTGCCGGATCAAGAGCTACCAACTCTTTTTCCGAAGGTAACTGGCTTCAGCAGA
GCGCAGATACCAAATACTGTTCTTCTAGTGTAGCCGTAGTTAGGCCACCACTTCAAGAACTCTGTAGCAC
CGCCTACATACCTCGCTCTGCTAATCCTGTTACCAGTGGCTGCTGCCAGTGGCGATAAGTCGTGTCTTAC
CGGGTTGGACTCAAGACGATAGTTACCGGATAAGGCGCAGCGGTCGGGCTGAACGGGGGGTTCGTGCACA
CAGCCCAGCTTGGAGCGAACGACCTACACCGAACTGAGATACCTACAGCGTGAGCTATGAGAAAGCGCCA
CGCTTCCCGAAGGGAGAAAGGCGGACAGGTATCCGGTAAGCGGCAGGGTCGGAACAGGAGAGCGCACGAG
GGAGCTTCCAGGGGGAAACGCCTGGTATCTTTATAGTCCTGTCGGGTTTCGCCACCTCTGACTTGAGCGT
CGATTTTTGTGATGCTCGTCAGGGGGGCGGAGCCTATGGAAAAACGCCAGCAACGCGGCCTTTTTACGGT
TCCTGGCCTTTTGCTGGCCTTTTGCTCACATGTTCTTTCCTGCGTTATCCCCTGATTCTGTGGATAACCG
TATTACCGCCTTTGAGTGAGCTGATACCGCTCGCCGCAGCCGAACGACCGAGCGCAGCGAGTCAGTGAGC
GAGGAAGCGGAAGAGCGCCCAATACGCAAACCGCCTCTCCCCGCGCGTTGGCCGATTCATTAATGCAGCT
GGCACGACAGGTTTCCCGACTGGAAAGCGGGCAGTGAGCGCAACGCAATTAATACGCGTACCGCTAGCCA
GGAAGAGTTTGTAGAAACGCAAAAAGGCCATCCGTCAGGATGGCCTTCTGCTTAGTTTGATGCCTGGCAG
TTTATGGCGGGCGTCCTGCCCGCCACCCTCCGGGCCGTTGCTTCACAACGTTCAAATCCGCTCCCGGCGG
ATTTGTCCTACTCAGGAGAGCGTTCACCGACAAACAACAGATAAAACGAAAGGCCCAGTCTTCCGACTGA
GCCTTTCGTTTTATTTGATGCCTGGCAGTTCCCTACTCTCGCGTTAACGCTAGCATGGATGTTTTCCCAG
TCACGACGTTGTAAAACGACGGCCAGTCTTAAGCTCGGGCCCCAAATAATGATTTTATTTTGACTGATAG
TGACCTGTTCGTTGCAACAAATTGATGAGCAATGCTTTTTTATAATGCCAACTTTGTACAAAAAGGTTGG
CACCATGTCTAACCCCGGAGGCCGGAGGAACGGGCCCGTCAAGCTGCGCCTGACAGTACTCTGTGCAAAA
AACCTGGTGAAAAAGGATTTTTTCCGACTTCCTGATCCATTTGCTAAGGTGGTGGTTGATGGATCTGGGC
AATGCCATTCTACAGATACTGTGAAGAATACGCTTGATCCAAAGTGGAATCAGCATTATGACCTGTATAT
TGGAAAGTCTGATTCAGTTACGATCAGTGTATGGAATCACAAGAAGATCCATAAGAAACAAGGTGCTGGA
TTTCTCGGTTGTGTTCGTCTTCTTTCCAATGCCATCAACCGCCTCAAAGACACTGGTTATCAGAGGTTGG
ATTTATGCAAACTCGGGCCAAATGACAATGATACAGTTAGAGGACAGATAGTAGTAAGTCTTCAGTCCAG
AGACCGAATAGGCACAGGAGGACAAGTTGTGGACTGCAGTCGTTTATTTGATAACGATTTACCAGACGGC
TGGGAAGAAAGGAGAACCGCCTCTGGAAGAATCCAGTATCTAAACCATATAACAAGAACTACGCAATGGG
AGCGCCCAACACGACCGGCATCCGAATATTCTAGCCCTGGCAGACCTCTTAGCTGCTTTGTTGATGAGAA
CACTCCAATTAGTGGAACAAATGGTGCAACATGTGGACAGTCTTCAGATCCCAGGCTGGCAGAGAGGAGA
GTCAGGTCACAACGACATAGAAATTACATGAGCAGAACACATTTACATACTCCTCCAGACCTACCAGAAG
GCTATGAACAGAGGACAACGCAACAAGGCCAGGTGTATTTCTTACATACACAGACTGGTGTGAGCACATG
GCATGATCCAAGAGTGCCCAGGGATCTTAGCAACATCAATTGTGAAGAGCTTGGTCCATTGCCTCCTGGA
TGGGAGATCCGTAATACGGCAACAGGCAGAGTTTATTTCGTTGACCATAACAACAGAACAACACAATTTA
CAGATCCTCGGCTGTCTGCTAACTTGCATTTAGTTTTAAATCGGCAGAACCAATTGAAAGACCAACAGCA
ACAGCAAGTGGTATCGTTATGTCCTGATGACACAGAATGCCTGACAGTCCCAAGGTACAAGCGAGACCTG
GTTCAGAAACTAAAAATTTTGCGGCAAGAACTTTCCCAACAACAGCCTCAGGCAGGTCATTGCCGCATTG
AGGTTTCCAGGGAAGAGATTTTTGAGGAATCATATCGACAGGTCATGAAAATGAGACCAAAAGATCTCTG
GAAGCGATTAATGATAAAATTTCGTGGAGAAGAAGGCCTTGACTATGGAGGCGTTGCCAGGGAATGGTTG
TATCTCTTGTCACATGAAATGTTGAATCCATACTATGGCCTCTTCCAGTATTCAAGAGATGATATTTATA
CATTGCAGATCAATCCTGATTCTGCAGTTAATCCGGAACATTTATCCTATTTCCACTTTGTTGGACGAAT
AATGGGAATGGCTGTGTTTCATGGACATTATATTGATGGTGGTTTCACATTGCCTTTTTATAAGCAATTG
CTTGGGAAGTCAATTACCTTGGATGACATGGAGTTAGTAGATCCGGATCTTCACAACAGTTTAGTGTGGA
TACTTGAGAATGATATTACAGGTGTTTTGGACCATACCTTCTGTGTTGAACATAATGCATATGGTGAAAT
TATTCAGCATGAACTTAAACCAAATGGCAAAAGTATCCCTGTTAATGAAGAAAATAAAAAAGAATATGTC
AGGCTCTATGTGAACTGGAGATTTTTACGAGGCATTGAGGCTCAATTCTTGGCTCTGCAGAAAGGATTTA
ATGAAGTAATTCCACAACATCTGCTGAAGACATTTGATGAGAAGGAGTTAGAGCTCATTATTTGTGGACT
TGGAAAGATAGATGTTAATGACTGGAAGGTAAACACCCGGTTAAAACACTGTACACCAGACAGCAACATT
GTCAAATGGTTCTGGAAAGCTGTGGAGTTTTTTGATGAAGAGCGACGAGCAAGATTGCTTCAGTTTGTGA
CAGGATCCTCTCGAGTGCCTCTGCAGGGCTTCAAAGCATTGCAAGGTGCTGCAGGCCCGAGACTCTTTAC
CATACACCAGATTGATGCCTGCACTAACAACCTGCCGAAAGCCCACACTTGCTTCAATCGAATAGACATT
CCACCCTATGAAAGCTATGAAAAGCTATATGAAAAGCTGCTAACAGCCATTGAAGAAACATGTGGATTTG
CTGTGGAATTGCCAACTTTCTCGTACAAAGTTGGCATTATAAGAAAGCATTGCTTATCAATTTGTTGCAA
CGAACAGGTCACTATCAGTCAAAATAAAATCATTATTTGCCATCCAGCTGATATCCCCTATAGTGAGTCG
TATTACATGGTCATAGCTGTTTCCTGGCAGCTCTGGCCCGTGTCTCAAAATCTCTGATGTTACATTGCAC
AAGATAAAAATATATCATCATGCCTCCTCTAGACCAGCCAGGACAGAAATGCCTCGACTTCGCTGCTACC
CAAGGTTGCCGGGTGACGCACACCGTGGAAACGGATGAAGGCACGAACCCAGTGGACATAAGCCTGTTCG
GTTCGTAAGCTGTAATGCAAGTAGCGTATGCGCTCACGCAACTGGTCCAGAACCTTGACCGAACGCAGCG
GTGGTAACGGCGCAGTGGCGGTTTTCATGGCTTGTTATGACTGTTTTTTTGGGGTACAGTCTATGCC
Features (pLannotate 1.2.2; 12 found; start..end, strand, type, name):
     47..103     +  CDS            GmR (fragment): gentamycin acetyltransferase; aacC1; confers resistance to gentamycin
    110..901     +  CDS            SmR: aminoglycoside adenylyltransferase (Murphy, 1985); aadA; confers resistance to spectinomycin and streptomycin
    994..1582    +  rep_origin     ori: high-copy-number ColE1/pMB1/pBR322/pUC origin of replication
   1765..1857    +  CDS            lacI (fragment): lac repressor; lacI; The lac repressor binds to the lac operator to inhibit transcription in E. coli. This inhibition can be relieved by adding lactose or isopropyl-β-D-thiogalactopyranoside (IPTG).
   1912..1939    -  terminator     rrnB T2 terminator: transcription terminator T2 from the E. coli rrnB gene
   2071..2114    +  terminator     rrnB T1 terminator: Escherichia coli rrnB; transcription terminator T1 from the E. coli rrnB gene
   2161..2197    -  CDS            lacZα (fragment): LacZα fragment of β-galactosidase; lacZ fragment
   2213..2304    +  protein_bind   attL1 (fragment): mutant version of attL; recombination site for the Gateway® LR reaction LR Clonase™
   2315..4558    +  CDS            SMURF2: SMUF2_HUMAN - Experimental evidence at protein level: Swiss-Prot protein existence level 1. (Microbial infection) In case of filoviruses Ebola/EBOV and Marburg/MARV infection, the complex formed by viral matrix protein VP40 and SMURF2 facilitates virus budding. From Homo sapiens (Human).
   4566..4659    -  protein_bind   attL2 (fragment): mutant version of attL; recombination site for the Gateway® LR reaction LR Clonase™
   4677..4695    -  promoter       T7 promoter: promoter for bacteriophage T7 RNA polymerase
   4885..4908    +  promoter       Pc promoter (fragment): intI1 (promoter lies within the coding sequence); class 1 integron promoter
