[The description below was written by a language model from this plasmid's Addgene catalogue record and pLannotate feature annotations shown in this document.]
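Description:
pDONR223_SMURF2_WT is a Gateway entry clone built on the Invitrogen pDONR223 backbone and carrying the wild-type human SMURF2 open reading frame (reference transcript NM_022739.3), which encodes an E3 ubiquitin ligase. It belongs to the Target Accelerator Plasmid Collection, a set of wild-type and variant cancer-gene ORFs assembled for systematic functional testing. The sequenced plasmid is 5,037 nt. It is propagated in E. coli at high copy from a ColE1/pUC-type origin and is selected with spectinomycin through the aadA (SmR) aminoglycoside adenylyltransferase gene. A class 1 integron Pc promoter fragment and a short gentamicin acetyltransferase remnant lie near this marker and appear to be leftovers of the resistance cassette's origin.

The SMURF2 coding sequence (about 2.2 kb) sits between attL1 and attL2 sites, so LR Clonase can move it directionally into any attR-containing destination vector. The record lists no promoter for the insert, so the plasmid serves as a storage and shuttle clone rather than an expression construct. The rrnB T1 and T2 terminators upstream of attL1 insulate the insert from read-through transcription in bacteria. A T7 promoter lies beyond attL2 and points back toward the insert in the antisense direction. The small lacI and lacZα fragments are backbone remnants with no evident function. The depositor describes the ORF as "open", meaning no stop codon immediately follows the insert, which allows in-frame C-terminal fusions to tags or reporters supplied by the destination vector. It also means that translation termination must come from that vector. Typical use is transfer of SMURF2 into expression vectors as the wild-type reference for comparison with mutant alleles in cell-based phenotypic assays.
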