Addgene plasmid #82259: pDONR223_SMURF2_WT
Purpose: Gateway Donor vector containing SMURF2 , part of the Target Accelerator Plasmid Collection.
Depositing lab: Jesse Boehm & William Hahn & David Root. Depositing organization: Broad Institute. Publication: Systematic Functional Interrogation of Rare Cancer Variants Identifies Oncogenic Alleles. Kim E, Ilic N, Shrestha Y, Zou L, Kamburov A, Zhu C, Yang X, Lubonja R, Tran N, Nguyen C, Lawrence MS, Piccioni F, Bagul M, Doench JG, Chouinard CR, Wu X, Hogstrom L, Natoli T, Tamayo P, Horn H, Corsello SM, Lage K, Root DE, Subramanian A, Golub TR, Getz G, Boehm JS, Hahn WC. Cancer Discov. 2016 Jul;6(7):714-26. doi: 10.1158/2159-8290.CD-16-0160. Epub 2016 May 4. PubMed 27147599.
Backbone
  Vector backbone: pDONR223
  Backbone manufacturer: Invitrogen
  Backbone size w/o insert (bp): 2790
  Vector type: Gateway Entry vector
Growth in bacteria
  Bacterial resistance: Spectinomycin, 50 μg/mL
  Growth temperature: 37°C
  Growth strain: DH5alpha
  Copy number: High Copy
Gene/Insert
  Gene/Insert name: SMURF2 (alt name: NM_022739.3)
  Species: H. sapiens (human)
  Mutation: WT
  Entrez Gene: SMURF2
  Promoter: None
  Cloning method: Gateway Cloning
  Sequencing primers: 5′ M13pUC-fwd; 3′ M13-Rev
Terms and licenses: Academic/Nonprofit Terms; Industry Terms: Not Available to Industry
Depositor comments: Open state: NO stop codon immediately follows insert. Supporting reference: Systematic morphological profiling of human gene and allele function via Cell Painting. Rohban MH, et al. Elife. 2017, Mar 18;6. pii: e24060. PubMed PMID 28315521
How to cite: pDONR223_SMURF2_WT was a gift from Jesse Boehm & William Hahn & David Root (Addgene plasmid # 82259 ; http://n2t.net/addgene:82259 ; RRID:Addgene_82259)
