>Addgene plasmid #82259 | pDONR223_SMURF2_WT | depositor partial sequence | sequence record 155630 | Insert sequence
ATGTCTAACCCCGGAGGCCGGAGGAACGGGCCCGTCAAGCTGCGCCTGACAGTACTCTGTGCAAAAAACC
TGGTGAAAAAGGATTTTTTCCGACTTCCTGATCCATTTGCTAAGGTGGTGGTTGATGGATCTGGGCAATG
CCATTCTACAGATACTGTGAAGAATACGCTTGATCCAAAGTGGAATCAGCATTATGACCTGTATATTGGA
AAGTCTGATTCAGTTACGATCAGTGTATGGAATCACAAGAAGATCCATAAGAAACAAGGTGCTGGATTTC
TCGGTTGTGTTCGTCTTCTTTCCAATGCCATCAACCGCCTCAAAGACACTGGTTATCAGAGGTTGGATTT
ATGCAAACTCGGGCCAAATGACAATGATACAGTTAGAGGACAGATAGTAGTAAGTCTTCAGTCCAGAGAC
CGAATAGGCACAGGAGGACAAGTTGTGGACTGCAGTCGTTTATTTGATAACGATTTACCAGACGGCTGGG
AAGAAAGGAGAACCGCCTCTGGAAGAATCCAGTATCTAAACCATATAACAAGAACTACGCAATGGGAGCG
CCCAACACGACCGGCATCCGAATATTCTAGCCCTGGCAGACCTCTTAGCTGCTTTGTTGATGAGAACACT
CCAATTAGTGGAACAAATGGTGCAACATGTGGACAGTCTTCAGATCCCAGGCTGGCAGAGAGGAGAGTCA
GGTCACAACGACATAGAAATTACATGAGCAGAACACATTTACATACTCCTCCAGACCTACCAGAAGGCTA
TGAACAGAGGACAACGCAACAAGGCCAGGTGTATTTCTTACATACACAGACTGGTGTGAGCACATGGCAT
GATCCAAGAGTGCCCAGGGATCTTAGCAACATCAATTGTGAAGAGCTTGGTCCATTGCCTCCTGGATGGG
AGATCCGTAATACGGCAACAGGCAGAGTTTATTTCGTTGACCATAACAACAGAACAACACAATTTACAGA
TCCTCGGCTGTCTGCTAACTTGCATTTAGTTTTAAATCGGCAGAACCAATTGAAAGACCAACAGCAACAG
CAAGTGGTATCGTTATGTCCTGATGACACAGAATGCCTGACAGTCCCAAGGTACAAGCGAGACCTGGTTC
AGAAACTAAAAATTTTGCGGCAAGAACTTTCCCAACAACAGCCTCAGGCAGGTCATTGCCGCATTGAGGT
TTCCAGGGAAGAGATTTTTGAGGAATCATATCGACAGGTCATGAAAATGAGACCAAAAGATCTCTGGAAG
CGATTAATGATAAAATTTCGTGGAGAAGAAGGCCTTGACTATGGAGGCGTTGCCAGGGAATGGTTGTATC
TCTTGTCACATGAAATGTTGAATCCATACTATGGCCTCTTCCAGTATTCAAGAGATGATATTTATACATT
GCAGATCAATCCTGATTCTGCAGTTAATCCGGAACATTTATCCTATTTCCACTTTGTTGGACGAATAATG
GGAATGGCTGTGTTTCATGGACATTATATTGATGGTGGTTTCACATTGCCTTTTTATAAGCAATTGCTTG
GGAAGTCAATTACCTTGGATGACATGGAGTTAGTAGATCCGGATCTTCACAACAGTTTAGTGTGGATACT
TGAGAATGATATTACAGGTGTTTTGGACCATACCTTCTGTGTTGAACATAATGCATATGGTGAAATTATT
CAGCATGAACTTAAACCAAATGGCAAAAGTATCCCTGTTAATGAAGAAAATAAAAAAGAATATGTCAGGC
TCTATGTGAACTGGAGATTTTTACGAGGCATTGAGGCTCAATTCTTGGCTCTGCAGAAAGGATTTAATGA
AGTAATTCCACAACATCTGCTGAAGACATTTGATGAGAAGGAGTTAGAGCTCATTATTTGTGGACTTGGA
AAGATAGATGTTAATGACTGGAAGGTAAACACCCGGTTAAAACACTGTACACCAGACAGCAACATTGTCA
AATGGTTCTGGAAAGCTGTGGAGTTTTTTGATGAAGAGCGACGAGCAAGATTGCTTCAGTTTGTGACAGG
ATCCTCTCGAGTGCCTCTGCAGGGCTTCAAAGCATTGCAAGGTGCTGCAGGCCCGAGACTCTTTACCATA
CACCAGATTGATGCCTGCACTAACAACCTGCCGAAAGCCCACACTTGCTTCAATCGAATAGACATTCCAC
CCTATGAAAGCTATGAAAAGCTATATGAAAAGCTGCTAACAGCCATTGAAGAAACATGTGGATTTGCTGT
GGAA
